>Addgene plasmid #112471 | pZNF41.1.0-gDNA | depositor full sequence | sequence record 211862 | Full Sequence
TAGAGCTAGAAATAGCAAGTTAAAATAAGGCTAGTCCGTTATCAACTTGAAAAAGTGGCACCGAGTCGGT
GCTTTTTTGTTTTAGAGCTAGAAATAGCAAGTTAAAATAAGGCTAGTCCGTTTTTAGCGCGTGCGCCAAT
TCTGCAGACAAATGGCTCTAGAGGTACCCGTTACATAACTTACGGTAAATGGCCCGCCTGGCTGACCGCC
CAACGACCCCCGCCCATTGACGTCAATAGTAACGCCAATAGGGACTTTCCATTGACGTCAATGGGTGGAG
TATTTACGGTAAACTGCCCACTTGGCAGTACATCAAGTGTATCATATGCCAAGTACGCCCCCTATTGACG
TCAATGACGGTAAATGGCCCGCCTGGCATTGTGCCCAGTACATGACCTTATGGGACTTTCCTACTTGGCA
GTACATCTACGTATTAGTCATCGCTATTACCATGGTCGAGGTGAGCCCCACGTTCTGCTTCACTCTCCCC
ATCTCCCCCCCCTCCCCACCCCCAATTTTGTATTTATTTATTTTTTAATTATTTTGTGCAGCGATGGGGG
CGGGGGGGGGGGGGGGGCGCGCGCCAGGCGGGGCGGGGCGGGGCGAGGGGCGGGGCGGGGCGAGGCGGAG
AGGTGCGGCGGCAGCCAATCAGAGCGGCGCGCTCCGAAAGTTTCCTTTTATGGCGAGGCGGCGGCGGCGG
CGGCCCTATAAAAAGCGAAGCGCGCGGCGGGCGGGAGTCGCTGCGACGCTGCCTTCGCCCCGTGCCCCGC
TCCGCCGCCGCCTCGCGCCGCCCGCCCCGGCTCTGACTGACCGCGTTACTCCCACAGGTGAGCGGGCGGG
ACGGCCCTTCTCCTCCGGGCTGTAATTAGCTGAGCAAGAGGTAAGGGTTTAAGGGATGGTTGGTTGGTGG
GGTATTAATGTTTAATTACCTGGAGCACCTGCCTGAAATCACTTTTTTTCAGGTTGGACCGGTGCCACCA
TGGACTATAAGGACCACGACGGAGACTACAAGGATCATGATATTGATTACAAAGACGATGACGATAAGAT
GGCCCCAAAGAAGAAGCGGAAGGTCGGTATCCACGGAGTCCCAGCAGCCGACAAGAAGTACAGCATCGGC
CTGGACATCGGCACCAACTCTGTGGGCTGGGCCGTGATCACCGACGAGTACAAGGTGCCCAGCAAGAAAT
TCAAGGTGCTGGGCAACACCGACCGGCACAGCATCAAGAAGAACCTGATCGGAGCCCTGCTGTTCGACAG
CGGCGAAACAGCCGAGGCCACCCGGCTGAAGAGAACCGCCAGAAGAAGATACACCAGACGGAAGAACCGG
ATCTGCTATCTGCAAGAGATCTTCAGCAACGAGATGGCCAAGGTGGACGACAGCTTCTTCCACAGACTGG
AAGAGTCCTTCCTGGTGGAAGAGGATAAGAAGCACGAGCGGCACCCCATCTTCGGCAACATCGTGGACGA
GGTGGCCTACCACGAGAAGTACCCCACCATCTACCACCTGAGAAAGAAACTGGTGGACAGCACCGACAAG
GCCGACCTGCGGCTGATCTATCTGGCCCTGGCCCACATGATCAAGTTCCGGGGCCACTTCCTGATCGAGG
GCGACCTGAACCCCGACAACAGCGACGTGGACAAGCTGTTCATCCAGCTGGTGCAGACCTACAACCAGCT
GTTCGAGGAAAACCCCATCAACGCCAGCGGCGTGGACGCCAAGGCCATCCTGTCTGCCAGACTGAGCAAG
AGCAGACGGCTGGAAAATCTGATCGCCCAGCTGCCCGGCGAGAAGAAGAATGGCCTGTTCGGAAACCTGA
TTGCCCTGAGCCTGGGCCTGACCCCCAACTTCAAGAGCAACTTCGACCTGGCCGAGGATGCCAAACTGCA
GCTGAGCAAGGACACCTACGACGACGACCTGGACAACCTGCTGGCCCAGATCGGCGACCAGTACGCCGAC
CTGTTTCTGGCCGCCAAGAACCTGTCCGACGCCATCCTGCTGAGCGACATCCTGAGAGTGAACACCGAGA
TCACCAAGGCCCCCCTGAGCGCCTCTATGATCAAGAGATACGACGAGCACCACCAGGACCTGACCCTGCT
GAAAGCTCTCGTGCGGCAGCAGCTGCCTGAGAAGTACAAAGAGATTTTCTTCGACCAGAGCAAGAACGGC
TACGCCGGCTACATTGACGGCGGAGCCAGCCAGGAAGAGTTCTACAAGTTCATCAAGCCCATCCTGGAAA
AGATGGACGGCACCGAGGAACTGCTCGTGAAGCTGAACAGAGAGGACCTGCTGCGGAAGCAGCGGACCTT
CGACAACGGCAGCATCCCCCACCAGATCCACCTGGGAGAGCTGCACGCCATTCTGCGGCGGCAGGAAGAT
TTTTACCCATTCCTGAAGGACAACCGGGAAAAGATCGAGAAGATCCTGACCTTCCGCATCCCCTACTACG
TGGGCCCTCTGGCCAGGGGAAACAGCAGATTCGCCTGGATGACCAGAAAGAGCGAGGAAACCATCACCCC
CTGGAACTTCGAGGAAGTGGTGGACAAGGGCGCTTCCGCCCAGAGCTTCATCGAGCGGATGACCAACTTC
GATAAGAACCTGCCCAACGAGAAGGTGCTGCCCAAGCACAGCCTGCTGTACGAGTACTTCACCGTGTATA
ACGAGCTGACCAAAGTGAAATACGTGACCGAGGGAATGAGAAAGCCCGCCTTCCTGAGCGGCGAGCAGAA
AAAGGCCATCGTGGACCTGCTGTTCAAGACCAACCGGAAAGTGACCGTGAAGCAGCTGAAAGAGGACTAC
TTCAAGAAAATCGAGTGCTTCGACTCCGTGGAAATCTCCGGCGTGGAAGATCGGTTCAACGCCTCCCTGG
GCACATACCACGATCTGCTGAAAATTATCAAGGACAAGGACTTCCTGGACAATGAGGAAAACGAGGACAT
TCTGGAAGATATCGTGCTGACCCTGACACTGTTTGAGGACAGAGAGATGATCGAGGAACGGCTGAAAACC
TATGCCCACCTGTTCGACGACAAAGTGATGAAGCAGCTGAAGCGGCGGAGATACACCGGCTGGGGCAGGC
TGAGCCGGAAGCTGATCAACGGCATCCGGGACAAGCAGTCCGGCAAGACAATCCTGGATTTCCTGAAGTC
CGACGGCTTCGCCAACAGAAACTTCATGCAGCTGATCCACGACGACAGCCTGACCTTTAAAGAGGACATC
CAGAAAGCCCAGGTGTCCGGCCAGGGCGATAGCCTGCACGAGCACATTGCCAATCTGGCCGGCAGCCCCG
CCATTAAGAAGGGCATCCTGCAGACAGTGAAGGTGGTGGACGAGCTCGTGAAAGTGATGGGCCGGCACAA
GCCCGAGAACATCGTGATCGAAATGGCCAGAGAGAACCAGACCACCCAGAAGGGACAGAAGAACAGCCGC
GAGAGAATGAAGCGGATCGAAGAGGGCATCAAAGAGCTGGGCAGCCAGATCCTGAAAGAACACCCCGTGG
AAAACACCCAGCTGCAGAACGAGAAGCTGTACCTGTACTACCTGCAGAATGGGCGGGATATGTACGTGGA
CCAGGAACTGGACATCAACCGGCTGTCCGACTACGATGTGGACCATATCGTGCCTCAGAGCTTTCTGAAG
GACGACTCCATCGACAACAAGGTGCTGACCAGAAGCGACAAGAACCGGGGCAAGAGCGACAACGTGCCCT
CCGAAGAGGTCGTGAAGAAGATGAAGAACTACTGGCGGCAGCTGCTGAACGCCAAGCTGATTACCCAGAG
AAAGTTCGACAATCTGACCAAGGCCGAGAGAGGCGGCCTGAGCGAACTGGATAAGGCCGGCTTCATCAAG
AGACAGCTGGTGGAAACCCGGCAGATCACAAAGCACGTGGCACAGATCCTGGACTCCCGGATGAACACTA
AGTACGACGAGAATGACAAGCTGATCCGGGAAGTGAAAGTGATCACCCTGAAGTCCAAGCTGGTGTCCGA
TTTCCGGAAGGATTTCCAGTTTTACAAAGTGCGCGAGATCAACAACTACCACCACGCCCACGACGCCTAC
CTGAACGCCGTCGTGGGAACCGCCCTGATCAAAAAGTACCCTAAGCTGGAAAGCGAGTTCGTGTACGGCG
ACTACAAGGTGTACGACGTGCGGAAGATGATCGCCAAGAGCGAGCAGGAAATCGGCAAGGCTACCGCCAA
GTACTTCTTCTACAGCAACATCATGAACTTTTTCAAGACCGAGATTACCCTGGCCAACGGCGAGATCCGG
AAGCGGCCTCTGATCGAGACAAACGGCGAAACCGGGGAGATCGTGTGGGATAAGGGCCGGGATTTTGCCA
CCGTGCGGAAAGTGCTGAGCATGCCCCAAGTGAATATCGTGAAAAAGACCGAGGTGCAGACAGGCGGCTT
CAGCAAAGAGTCTATCCTGCCCAAGAGGAACAGCGATAAGCTGATCGCCAGAAAGAAGGACTGGGACCCT
AAGAAGTACGGCGGCTTCGACAGCCCCACCGTGGCCTATTCTGTGCTGGTGGTGGCCAAAGTGGAAAAGG
GCAAGTCCAAGAAACTGAAGAGTGTGAAAGAGCTGCTGGGGATCACCATCATGGAAAGAAGCAGCTTCGA
GAAGAATCCCATCGACTTTCTGGAAGCCAAGGGCTACAAAGAAGTGAAAAAGGACCTGATCATCAAGCTG
CCTAAGTACTCCCTGTTCGAGCTGGAAAACGGCCGGAAGAGAATGCTGGCCTCTGCCGGCGAACTGCAGA
AGGGAAACGAACTGGCCCTGCCCTCCAAATATGTGAACTTCCTGTACCTGGCCAGCCACTATGAGAAGCT
GAAGGGCTCCCCCGAGGATAATGAGCAGAAACAGCTGTTTGTGGAACAGCACAAGCACTACCTGGACGAG
ATCATCGAGCAGATCAGCGAGTTCTCCAAGAGAGTGATCCTGGCCGACGCTAATCTGGACAAAGTGCTGT
CCGCCTACAACAAGCACCGGGATAAGCCCATCAGAGAGCAGGCCGAGAATATCATCCACCTGTTTACCCT
GACCAATCTGGGAGCCCCTGCCGCCTTCAAGTACTTTGACACCACCATCGACCGGAAGAGGTACACCAGC
ACCAAAGAGGTGCTGGACGCCACCCTGATCCACCAGAGCATCACCGGCCTGTACGAGACACGGATCGACC
TGTCTCAGCTGGGAGGCGACAAAAGGCCGGCGGCCACGAAAAAGGCCGGCCAGGCAAAAAAGAAAAAGTA
AGAATTCCTAGAGCTCGCTGATCAGCCTCGACTGTGCCTTCTAGTTGCCAGCCATCTGTTGTTTGCCCCT
CCCCCGTGCCTTCCTTGACCCTGGAAGGTGCCACTCCCACTGTCCTTTCCTAATAAAATGAGGAAATTGC
ATCGCATTGTCTGAGTAGGTGTCATTCTATTCTGGGGGGTGGGGTGGGGCAGGACAGCAAGGGGGAGGAT
TGGGAAGAGAATAGCAGGCATGCTGGGGAGCGGCCGCAGGAACCCCTAGTGATGGAGTTGGCCACTCCCT
CTCTGCGCGCTCGCTCGCTCACTGAGGCCGGGCGACCAAAGGTCGCCCGACGCCCGGGCTTTGCCCGGGC
GGCCTCAGTGAGCGAGCGAGCGCGCAGCTGCCTGCAGGGGCGCCTGATGCGGTATTTTCTCCTTACGCAT
CTGTGCGGTATTTCACACCGCATA
[142 nt withheld, positions 5695-5836]
C
[141 nt withheld, positions 5838-5978]
CCTTTGACGTTGGAGTCCACGTTCTTT
[37 nt withheld, positions 6006-6042]
ACCCTATCTCGGGCTATTCTTTTGATTTATAAGGGATTTTGCCGATTTCGGCCTATTGGTTAAAAAATGA
GCTGATTTAACAAAAATTTAACGCGAATTTTAACAAAATATTAACGTTTACAATTTTATGGTGCACTCTC
AGTACAATCTGCTCTGATGCCGCATAGTTAAGCCAGCCCCGACACCCGCCAACACCCGCTGACGCGCCCT
GACGGGCTTGTCTGCTCCCGGCATCCGCTTACAGACAAGCTGTGACCGTCTCCGGGAGCTGCATGTGTCA
GAGGTTTTCACCGTCATCACCGAAACGCGCGAGACGAAAGGGCCTCGTGATACGCCTATTTTTATAGGTT
AATGTCATGATAATAATGGTTTCTTAGACGTCAGGTGGCACTTTTCGGGGAAATGTGCGCGGAACCCCTA
TTTGTTTATTTTTCTAAATACATTCAAATATGTATCCGCTCATGAGACAATAACCCTGATAAATGCTTCA
ATAATATTGAAAAAGGAAGAGTATGAGTATTCAACATTTCCGTGTCGCCCTTATTCCCTTTTTTGCGGCA
TTTTGCCTTCCTGTTTTTGCTCACCCAGAAACGCTGGTGAAAGTAAAAGATGCTGAAGATCAGTTGGGTG
CACGAGTGGGTTACATCGAACTGGATCTCAACAGCGGTAAGATCCTTGAGAGTTTTCGCCCCGAAGAACG
TTTTCCAATGATGAGCACTTTTAAAGTTCTGCTATGTGGCGCGGTATTATCCCGTATTGACGCCGGGCAA
GAGCAACTCGGTCGCCGCATACACTATTCTCAGAATGACTTGGTTGAGTACTCACCAGTCACAGAAAAGC
ATCTTACGGATGGCATGACAGTAAGAGAATTATGCAGTGCTGCCATAACCATGAGTGATAACACTGCGGC
CAACTTACTTCTGACAACGATCGGAGGACCGAAGGAGCTAACCGCTTTTTTGCACAACATGGGGGATCAT
GTAACTCGCCTTGATCGTTGGGAACCGGAGCTGAATGAAGCCATACCAAACGACGAGCGTGACACCACGA
TGCCTGTAGCAATGGCAACAACGTTGCGCAAACTATTAACTGGCGAACTACTTACTCTAGCTTCCCGGCA
ACAATTAATAGACTGGATGGAGGCGGATAAAGTTGCAGGACCACTTCTGCGCTCGGCCCTTCCGGCTGGC
TGGTTTATTGCTGATAAATCTGGAGCCGGTGAGCGTGGAAGCCGCGGTATCATTGCAGCACTGGGGCCAG
ATGGTAAGCCCTCCCGTATCGTAGTTATCTACACGACGGGGAGTCAGGCAACTATGGATGAACGAAATAG
ACAGATCGCTGAGATAGGTGCCTCACTGATTAAGCATTGGTAACTGTCAGACCAAGTTTACTCATATATA
CTTTAGATTGATTTAAAACTTCATTTTTAATTTAAAAGGATCTAGGTGAAGATCCTTTTTGATAATCTCA
TGACCAAAATCCCTTAACGTGAGTTTTCGTTCCACTGAGCGTCAGACCCCGTAGAAAAGATCAAAGGATC
TTCTTGAGATCCTTTTTTTCTGCGCGTAATCTGCTGCTTGCAAACAAAAAAACCACCGCTACCAGCGGTG
GTTTGTTTGCCGGATCAAGAGCTACCAACTCTTTTTCCGAAGGTAACTGGCTTCAGCAGAGCGCAGATAC
CAAATACTGTCCTTCTAGTGTAGCCGTAGTTAGGCCACCACTTCAAGAACTCTGTAGCACCGCCTACATA
CCTCGCTCTGCTAATCCTGTTACCAGTGGCTGCTGCCAGTGGCGATAAGTCGTGTCTTACCGGGTTGGAC
TCAAGACGATAGTTACCGGATAAGGCGCAGCGGTCGGGCTGAACGGGGGGTTCGTGCACACAGCCCAGCT
TGGAGCGAACGACCTACACCGAACTGAGATACCTACAGCGTGAGCTATGAGAAAGCGCCACGCTTCCCGA
AGGGAGAAAGGCGGACAGGTATCCGGTAAGCGGCAGGGTCGGAACAGGAGAGCGCACGAGGGAGCTTCCA
GGGGGAAACGCCTGGTATCTTTATAGTCCTGTCGGGTTTCGCCACCTCTGACTTGAGCGTCGATTTTTGT
GATGCTCGTCAGGGGGGCGGAGCCTATGGAAAAACGCCAGCAACGCGGCCTTTTTACGGTTCCTGGCCTT
TTGCTGGCCTTTTGCTCACATGTGAGGGCCTATTTCCCATGATTCCTTCATATTTGCATATACGATACAA
GGCTGTTAGAGAGATAATTGGAATTAATTTGACTGTAAACACAAAGATATTAGTACAAAATACGTGACGT
AGAAAGTAATAATTTCTTGGGTAGTTTGCAGTTTTAAAATTATGTTTTAAAATGGACTATCATATGCTTA
CCGTAACTTGAAAGTATTTCGATTTCTTGGCTTTATATATCTTGTGGAAAGGACGAAACACCGTGAAGAC
TTTCTCAGTCACGTTT
Features (pLannotate 1.2.2; 18 found; start..end, strand, type, name):
     79..122     +  misc_RNA       gRNA scaffold (fragment): guide RNA scaffold for the Streptococcus pyogenes CRISPR/Cas9 system
    169..454     +  enhancer       CMV enhancer: human cytomegalovirus immediate early enhancer; contains an 18-bp deletion relative to the standard CMV enhancer
    456..733     +  promoter       chicken β-actin promoter: No description available
    734..962     +  intron         hybrid intron: hybrid between chicken β-actin (CBA) and minute virus of mice (MMV) introns (Gray et al., 2011)
   1100..2701    +  CDS            Cas9(N): N-terminal portion of Streptococcus pyogenes Cas9 (Zetsche et al., 2015)
   2702..5200    +  CDS            Cas9(C): C-terminal portion of Streptococcus pyogenes Cas9 (Zetsche et al., 2015)
   5201..5248    +  CDS            nucleoplasmin NLS: bipartite nuclear localization signal from nucleoplasmin
   5282..5393    +  polyA_signal   bGH poly(A) signal: bovine growth hormone polyadenylation signal
   5498..5638    +  repeat_region  AAV2 ITR: inverted terminal repeat of adeno-associated virus serotype 2 inverted
   5643..5694    -  misc_feature   bom (fragment): basis of mobility region from pBR322
   5713..6093    +  rep_origin     M13 ori (sequence partly withheld): M13 bacteriophage origin of replication; arrow indicates direction of (+) strand synthesis
   6169..6218    -  misc_feature   bom (fragment): basis of mobility region from pBR322
   6320..6355    -  CDS            rop (fragment): Rop protein, which maintains plasmids at low copy number; rop
   6450..6554    +  promoter       AmpR promoter: bla
   6555..7415    +  CDS            AmpR: β-lactamase; bla; confers resistance to ampicillin, carbenicillin, and related antibiotics
   7586..8174    +  rep_origin     ori: high-copy-number ColE1/pMB1/pBR322/pUC origin of replication
   8236..8476    +  promoter       U6 promoter: RNA polymerase III promoter for human U6 snRNA
   8505..72      +  misc_RNA       gRNA scaffold (across the origin): guide RNA scaffold for the Streptococcus pyogenes CRISPR/Cas9 system
