>Addgene plasmid #112471 | pZNF41.1.0-gDNA | addgene full sequence | sequence record 230502 | Addgene NGS Result
TAGAGCTAGAAATAGCAAGTTAAAATAAGGCTAGTCCGTTATCAACTTGAAAAAGTGGCACCGAGTCGGT
GCTTTTTTGTTTTAGAGCTAGAAATAGCAAGTTAAAATAAGGCTAGTCCGTTTTTAGCGCGTGCGCCAAT
TCTGCAGACAAATGGCTCTAGAGGTACCCGTTACATAACTTACGGTAAATGGCCCGCCTGGCTGACCGCC
CAACGACCCCCGCCCATTGACGTCAATAGTAACGCCAATAGGGACTTTCCATTGACGTCAATGGGTGGAG
TATTTACGGTAAACTGCCCACTTGGCAGTACATCAAGTGTATCATATGCCAAGTACGCCCCCTATTGACG
TCAATGACGGTAAATGGCCCGCCTGGCATTGTGCCCAGTACATGACCTTATGGGACTTTCCTACTTGGCA
GTACATCTACGTATTAGTCATCGCTATTACCATGGTCGAGGTGAGCCCCACGTTCTGCTTCACTCTCCCC
ATCTCCCCCCCCTCCCCACCCCCAATTTTGTATTTATTTATTTTTTAATTATTTTGTGCAGCGATGGGGG
CGGGGGGGGGGGCGGGGCGGGGCGAGGCGGAGAGGTGCGGCGGCAGCCAATCAGAGCGGCGCGCTCCGAA
AGTTTCCTTTTATGGCGAGGCGGCGGCGGCGGCGGCCCTATAAAAAGCGAAGCGCGCGGCGGGCGGGAGT
CGCTGCGCGCTGCCTTCGCCCCGTGCCCCGCTCCGCCGCCGCCTCGCGCCGCCCGCCCCGGCTCTGACTG
ACCGCGTTACTCCCACAGGTGAGCGGGCGGGACGGCCCTTCTCCTCCGGGCTGTAATTAGCTGAGCAAGA
GGTAAGGGTTTAAGGGATGGTTGGTTGGTGGGGTATTAATGTTTAATTACCTGGAGCACCTGCCTGAAAT
CACTTTTTTTCAGGTTGGACCGGTGCCACCATGGACTATAAGGACCACGACGGAGACTACAAGGATCATG
ATATTGATTACAAAGACGATGACGATAAGATGGCCCCAAAGAAGAAGCGGAAGGTCGGTATCCACGGAGT
CCCAGCAGCCGACAAGAAGTACAGCATCGGCCTGGACATCGGCACCAACTCTGTGGGCTGGGCCGTGATC
ACCGACGAGTACAAGGTGCCCAGCAAGAAATTCAAGGTGCTGGGCAACACCGACCGGCACAGCATCAAGA
AGAACCTGATCGGAGCCCTGCTGTTCGACAGCGGCGAAACAGCCGAGGCCACCCGGCTGAAGAGAACCGC
CAGAAGAAGATACACCAGACGGAAGAACCGGATCTGCTATCTGCAAGAGATCTTCAGCAACGAGATGGCC
AAGGTGGACGACAGCTTCTTCCACAGACTGGAAGAGTCCTTCCTGGTGGAAGAGGATAAGAAGCACGAGC
GGCACCCCATCTTCGGCAACATCGTGGACGAGGTGGCCTACCACGAGAAGTACCCCACCATCTACCACCT
GAGAAAGAAACTGGTGGACAGCACCGACAAGGCCGACCTGCGGCTGATCTATCTGGCCCTGGCCCACATG
ATCAAGTTCCGGGGCCACTTCCTGATCGAGGGCGACCTGAACCCCGACAACAGCGACGTGGACAAGCTGT
TCATCCAGCTGGTGCAGACCTACAACCAGCTGTTCGAGGAAAACCCCATCAACGCCAGCGGCGTGGACGC
CAAGGCCATCCTGTCTGCCAGACTGAGCAAGAGCAGACGGCTGGAAAATCTGATCGCCCAGCTGCCCGGC
GAGAAGAAGAATGGCCTGTTCGGAAACCTGATTGCCCTGAGCCTGGGCCTGACCCCCAACTTCAAGAGCA
ACTTCGACCTGGCCGAGGATGCCAAACTGCAGCTGAGCAAGGACACCTACGACGACGACCTGGACAACCT
GCTGGCCCAGATCGGCGACCAGTACGCCGACCTGTTTCTGGCCGCCAAGAACCTGTCCGACGCCATCCTG
CTGAGCGACATCCTGAGAGTGAACACCGAGATCACCAAGGCCCCCCTGAGCGCCTCTATGATCAAGAGAT
ACGACGAGCACCACCAGGACCTGACCCTGCTGAAAGCTCTCGTGCGGCAGCAGCTGCCTGAGAAGTACAA
AGAGATTTTCTTCGACCAGAGCAAGAACGGCTACGCCGGCTACATTGACGGCGGAGCCAGCCAGGAAGAG
TTCTACAAGTTCATCAAGCCCATCCTGGAAAAGATGGACGGCACCGAGGAACTGCTCGTGAAGCTGAACA
GAGAGGACCTGCTGCGGAAGCAGCGGACCTTCGACAACGGCAGCATCCCCCACCAGATCCACCTGGGAGA
GCTGCACGCCATTCTGCGGCGGCAGGAAGATTTTTACCCATTCCTGAAGGACAACCGGGAAAAGATCGAG
AAGATCCTGACCTTCCGCATCCCCTACTACGTGGGCCCTCTGGCCAGGGGAAACAGCAGATTCGCCTGGA
TGACCAGAAAGAGCGAGGAAACCATCACCCCCTGGAACTTCGAGGAAGTGGTGGACAAGGGCGCTTCCGC
CCAGAGCTTCATCGAGCGGATGACCAACTTCGATAAGAACCTGCCCAACGAGAAGGTGCTGCCCAAGCAC
AGCCTGCTGTACGAGTACTTCACCGTGTATAACGAGCTGACCAAAGTGAAATACGTGACCGAGGGAATGA
GAAAGCCCGCCTTCCTGAGCGGCGAGCAGAAAAAGGCCATCGTGGACCTGCTGTTCAAGACCAACCGGAA
AGTGACCGTGAAGCAGCTGAAAGAGGACTACTTCAAGAAAATCGAGTGCTTCGACTCCGTGGAAATCTCC
GGCGTGGAAGATCGGTTCAACGCCTCCCTGGGCACATACCACGATCTGCTGAAAATTATCAAGGACAAGG
ACTTCCTGGACAATGAGGAAAACGAGGACATTCTGGAAGATATCGTGCTGACCCTGACACTGTTTGAGGA
CAGAGAGATGATCGAGGAACGGCTGAAAACCTATGCCCACCTGTTCGACGACAAAGTGATGAAGCAGCTG
AAGCGGCGGAGATACACCGGCTGGGGCAGGCTGAGCCGGAAGCTGATCAACGGCATCCGGGACAAGCAGT
CCGGCAAGACAATCCTGGATTTCCTGAAGTCCGACGGCTTCGCCAACAGAAACTTCATGCAGCTGATCCA
CGACGACAGCCTGACCTTTAAAGAGGACATCCAGAAAGCCCAGGTGTCCGGCCAGGGCGATAGCCTGCAC
GAGCACATTGCCAATCTGGCCGGCAGCCCCGCCATTAAGAAGGGCATCCTGCAGACAGTGAAGGTGGTGG
ACGAGCTCGTGAAAGTGATGGGCCGGCACAAGCCCGAGAACATCGTGATCGAAATGGCCAGAGAGAACCA
GACCACCCAGAAGGGACAGAAGAACAGCCGCGAGAGAATGAAGCGGATCGAAGAGGGCATCAAAGAGCTG
GGCAGCCAGATCCTGAAAGAACACCCCGTGGAAAACACCCAGCTGCAGAACGAGAAGCTGTACCTGTACT
ACCTGCAGAATGGGCGGGATATGTACGTGGACCAGGAACTGGACATCAACCGGCTGTCCGACTACGATGT
GGACCATATCGTGCCTCAGAGCTTTCTGAAGGACGACTCCATCGACAACAAGGTGCTGACCAGAAGCGAC
AAGAACCGGGGCAAGAGCGACAACGTGCCCTCCGAAGAGGTCGTGAAGAAGATGAAGAACTACTGGCGGC
AGCTGCTGAACGCCAAGCTGATTACCCAGAGAAAGTTCGACAATCTGACCAAGGCCGAGAGAGGCGGCCT
GAGCGAACTGGATAAGGCCGGCTTCATCAAGAGACAGCTGGTGGAAACCCGGCAGATCACAAAGCACGTG
GCACAGATCCTGGACTCCCGGATGAACACTAAGTACGACGAGAATGACAAGCTGATCCGGGAAGTGAAAG
TGATCACCCTGAAGTCCAAGCTGGTGTCCGATTTCCGGAAGGATTTCCAGTTTTACAAAGTGCGCGAGAT
CAACAACTACCACCACGCCCACGACGCCTACCTGAACGCCGTCGTGGGAACCGCCCTGATCAAAAAGTAC
CCTAAGCTGGAAAGCGAGTTCGTGTACGGCGACTACAAGGTGTACGACGTGCGGAAGATGATCGCCAAGA
GCGAGCAGGAAATCGGCAAGGCTACCGCCAAGTACTTCTTCTACAGCAACATCATGAACTTTTTCAAGAC
CGAGATTACCCTGGCCAACGGCGAGATCCGGAAGCGGCCTCTGATCGAGACAAACGGCGAAACCGGGGAG
ATCGTGTGGGATAAGGGCCGGGATTTTGCCACCGTGCGGAAAGTGCTGAGCATGCCCCAAGTGAATATCG
TGAAAAAGACCGAGGTGCAGACAGGCGGCTTCAGCAAAGAGTCTATCCTGCCCAAGAGGAACAGCGATAA
GCTGATCGCCAGAAAGAAGGACTGGGACCCTAAGAAGTACGGCGGCTTCGACAGCCCCACCGTGGCCTAT
TCTGTGCTGGTGGTGGCCAAAGTGGAAAAGGGCAAGTCCAAGAAACTGAAGAGTGTGAAAGAGCTGCTGG
GGATCACCATCATGGAAAGAAGCAGCTTCGAGAAGAATCCCATCGACTTTCTGGAAGCCAAGGGCTACAA
AGAAGTGAAAAAGGACCTGATCATCAAGCTGCCTAAGTACTCCCTGTTCGAGCTGGAAAACGGCCGGAAG
AGAATGCTGGCCTCTGCCGGCGAACTGCAGAAGGGAAACGAACTGGCCCTGCCCTCCAAATATGTGAACT
TCCTGTACCTGGCCAGCCACTATGAGAAGCTGAAGGGCTCCCCCGAGGATAATGAGCAGAAACAGCTGTT
TGTGGAACAGCACAAGCACTACCTGGACGAGATCATCGAGCAGATCAGCGAGTTCTCCAAGAGAGTGATC
CTGGCCGACGCTAATCTGGACAAAGTGCTGTCCGCCTACAACAAGCACCGGGATAAGCCCATCAGAGAGC
AGGCCGAGAATATCATCCACCTGTTTACCCTGACCAATCTGGGAGCCCCTGCCGCCTTCAAGTACTTTGA
CACCACCATCGACCGGAAGAGGTACACCAGCACCAAAGAGGTGCTGGACGCCACCCTGATCCACCAGAGC
ATCACCGGCCTGTACGAGACACGGATCGACCTGTCTCAGCTGGGAGGCGACAAAAGGCCGGCGGCCACGA
AAAAGGCCGGCCAGGCAAAAAAGAAAAAGTAAGAATTCCTAGAGCTCGCTGATCAGCCTCGACTGTGCCT
TCTAGTTGCCAGCCATCTGTTGTTTGCCCCTCCCCCGTGCCTTCCTTGACCCTGGAAGGTGCCACTCCCA
CTGTCCTTTCCTAATAAAATGAGGAAATTGCATCGCATTGTCTGAGTAGGTGTCATTCTATTCTGGGGGG
TGGGGTGGGGCAGGACAGCAAGGGGGAGGATTGGGAAGAGAATAGCAGGCATGCTGGGGAGCGGCCGCAG
GAACCCCTAGTGATGGAGTTGGCCACTCCCTCTCTGCGCGCTCGCTCGCTCACTGAGGCCGGGCGACCAA
AGGTCGCCCGACGCCCGGGCTTTGCCCGGGCGGCCTCAGTGAGCGAGCGAGCGCGCAGCTGCCTGCAGGG
GCGCCTGATGCGGTATTTTCTCCTTACGCATCTGTGCGGTATTTCACACCGCATA
[95 nt withheld, positions 5656-5750]
T
[46 nt withheld, positions 5752-5797]
C
[141 nt withheld, positions 5799-5939]
CCTTTGACGTTGGAGTCCACGTTCTTT
[37 nt withheld, positions 5967-6003]
ACTCTATCTCGGGCTATTCTTTTGATTTATAAGGGATTTTGCCGATTTCGGTCTATTGGTTAAAAAATGA
GCTGATTTAACAAAAATTTAACGCGAATTTTAACAAAATATTAACGTTTACAATTTTATGGTGCACTCTC
AGTACAATCTGCTCTGATGCCGCATAGTTAAGCCAGCCCCGACACCCGCCAACACCCGCTGACGCGCCCT
GACGGGCTTGTCTGCTCCCGGCATCCGCTTACAGACAAGCTGTGACCGTCTCCGGGAGCTGCATGTGTCA
GAGGTTTTCACCGTCATCACCGAAACGCGCGAGACGAAAGGGCCTCGTGATACGCCTATTTTTATAGGTT
AATGTCATGATAATAATGGTTTCTTAGACGTCAGGTGGCACTTTTCGGGGAAATGTGCGCGGAACCCCTA
TTTGTTTATTTTTCTAAATACATTCAAATATGTATCCGCTCATGAGACAATAACCCTGATAAATGCTTCA
ATAATATTGAAAAAGGAAGAGTATGAGTATTCAACATTTCCGTGTCGCCCTTATTCCCTTTTTTGCGGCA
TTTTGCCTTCCTGTTTTTGCTCACCCAGAAACGCTGGTGAAAGTAAAAGATGCTGAAGATCAGTTGGGTG
CACGAGTGGGTTACATCGAACTGGATCTCAACAGCGGTAAGATCCTTGAGAGTTTTCGCCCCGAAGAACG
TTTTCCAATGATGAGCACTTTTAAAGTTCTGCTATGTGGCGCGGTATTATCCCGTATTGACGCCGGGCAA
GAGCAACTCGGTCGCCGCATACACTATTCTCAGAATGACTTGGTTGAGTACTCACCAGTCACAGAAAAGC
ATCTTACGGATGGCATGACAGTAAGAGAATTATGCAGTGCTGCCATAACCATGAGTGATAACACTGCGGC
CAACTTACTTCTGACAACGATCGGAGGACCGAAGGAGCTAACCGCTTTTTTGCACAACATGGGGGATCAT
GTAACTCGCCTTGATCGTTGGGAACCGGAGCTGAATGAAGCCATACCAAACGACGAGCGTGACACCACGA
TGCCTGTAGCAATGGCAACAACGTTGCGCAAACTATTAACTGGCGAACTACTTACTCTAGCTTCCCGGCA
ACAATTAATAGACTGGATGGAGGCGGATAAAGTTGCAGGACCACTTCTGCGCTCGGCCCTTCCGGCTGGC
TGGTTTATTGCTGATAAATCTGGAGCCGGTGAGCGTGGAAGCCGCGGTATCATTGCAGCACTGGGGCCAG
ATGGTAAGCCCTCCCGTATCGTAGTTATCTACACGACGGGGAGTCAGGCAACTATGGATGAACGAAATAG
ACAGATCGCTGAGATAGGTGCCTCACTGATTAAGCATTGGTAACTGTCAGACCAAGTTTACTCATATATA
CTTTAGATTGATTTAAAACTTCATTTTTAATTTAAAAGGATCTAGGTGAAGATCCTTTTTGATAATCTCA
TGACCAAAATCCCTTAACGTGAGTTTTCGTTCCACTGAGCGTCAGACCCCGTAGAAAAGATCAAAGGATC
TTCTTGAGATCCTTTTTTTCTGCGCGTAATCTGCTGCTTGCAAACAAAAAAACCACCGCTACCAGCGGTG
GTTTGTTTGCCGGATCAAGAGCTACCAACTCTTTTTCCGAAGGTAACTGGCTTCAGCAGAGCGCAGATAC
CAAATACTGTTCTTCTAGTGTAGCCGTAGTTAGGCCACCACTTCAAGAACTCTGTAGCACCGCCTACATA
CCTCGCTCTGCTAATCCTGTTACCAGTGGCTGCTGCCAGTGGCGATAAGTCGTGTCTTACCGGGTTGGAC
TCAAGACGATAGTTACCGGATAAGGCGCAGCGGTCGGGCTGAACGGGGGGTTCGTGCACACAGCCCAGCT
TGGAGCGAACGACCTACACCGAACTGAGATACCTACAGCGTGAGCTATGAGAAAGCGCCACGCTTCCCGA
AGGGAGAAAGGCGGACAGGTATCCGGTAAGCGGCAGGGTCGGAACAGGAGAGCGCACGAGGGAGCTTCCA
GGGGGAAACGCCTGGTATCTTTATAGTCCTGTCGGGTTTCGCCACCTCTGACTTGAGCGTCGATTTTTGT
GATGCTCGTCAGGGGGGCGGAGCCTATGGAAAAACGCCAGCAACGCGGCCTTTTTACGGTTCCTGGCCTT
TTGCTGGCCTTTTGCTCACATGTGAGGGCCTATTTCCCATGATTCCTTCATATTTGCATATACGATACAA
GGCTGTTAGAGAGATAATTGGAATTAATTTGACTGTAAACACAAAGATATTAGTACAAAATACGTGACGT
AGAAAGTAATAATTTCTTGGGTAGTTTGCAGTTTTAAAATTATGTTTTAAAATGGACTATCATATGCTTA
CCGTAACTTGAAAGTATTTCGATTTCTTGGCTTTATATATCTTGTGGAAAGGACGAAACACCGGTGAAGA
CTTTCTCAGTCACGTTT
Features (pLannotate 1.2.2; 18 found; start..end, strand, type, name):
     79..122     +  misc_RNA       gRNA scaffold (fragment): guide RNA scaffold for the Streptococcus pyogenes CRISPR/Cas9 system
    169..454     +  enhancer       CMV enhancer: human cytomegalovirus immediate early enhancer; contains an 18-bp deletion relative to the standard CMV enhancer
    557..695     +  promoter       chicken β-actin promoter (fragment): No description available
    696..923     +  intron         hybrid intron: hybrid between chicken β-actin (CBA) and minute virus of mice (MMV) introns (Gray et al., 2011)
   1061..2662    +  CDS            Cas9(N): N-terminal portion of Streptococcus pyogenes Cas9 (Zetsche et al., 2015)
   2663..5161    +  CDS            Cas9(C): C-terminal portion of Streptococcus pyogenes Cas9 (Zetsche et al., 2015)
   5162..5209    +  CDS            nucleoplasmin NLS: bipartite nuclear localization signal from nucleoplasmin
   5243..5354    +  polyA_signal   bGH poly(A) signal: bovine growth hormone polyadenylation signal
   5459..5599    +  repeat_region  AAV2 ITR: inverted terminal repeat of adeno-associated virus serotype 2 inverted
   5604..5655    -  misc_feature   bom (fragment): basis of mobility region from pBR322
   5674..6129    +  rep_origin     f1 ori (sequence partly withheld): f1 bacteriophage origin of replication; arrow indicates direction of (+) strand synthesis
   6130..6179    -  misc_feature   bom (fragment): basis of mobility region from pBR322
   6281..6316    -  CDS            rop (fragment): Rop protein, which maintains plasmids at low copy number; rop
   6411..6515    +  promoter       AmpR promoter: bla
   6516..7376    +  CDS            AmpR: β-lactamase; bla; confers resistance to ampicillin, carbenicillin, and related antibiotics
   7547..8135    +  rep_origin     ori: high-copy-number ColE1/pMB1/pBR322/pUC origin of replication
   8197..8437    +  promoter       U6 promoter: RNA polymerase III promoter for human U6 snRNA
   8467..72      +  misc_RNA       gRNA scaffold (across the origin): guide RNA scaffold for the Streptococcus pyogenes CRISPR/Cas9 system
