[The description below was written by a language model from this plasmid's Addgene catalogue record and pLannotate feature annotations shown in this document.]
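Description:
pZNF41.1.0-gDNA is a mammalian CRISPR expression plasmid built on the pX330 backbone, delivering both Streptococcus pyogenes Cas9 and a single guide RNA directed against the human transcription factor gene ZNF41. It is propagated in E. coli as a high-copy plasmid through a ColE1/pUC-type origin and selected with ampicillin via the β-lactamase (AmpR) gene. A phage f1/M13 origin and small pBR322-derived bom and rop fragments are also annotated in the backbone. A single AAV2 inverted terminal repeat lies downstream of the Cas9 cassette, but one ITR alone does not make this a packageable AAV vector.

Two expression units make up the payload. A human U6 RNA polymerase III promoter drives the guide RNA: a 20-nucleotide ZNF41 target sequence was inserted between the BbsI sites of pX330, which were destroyed in cloning, directly upstream of the S. pyogenes gRNA scaffold. The PAM listed with the target sequence is genomic and is not present in the plasmid. Cas9 is expressed from a hybrid promoter composed of the CMV enhancer, the chicken β-actin promoter and a hybrid CBA/MVM intron. Its coding sequence, annotated as contiguous N- and C-terminal portions, ends in a nucleoplasmin bipartite nuclear localization signal and is followed by a bGH polyadenylation signal.

The depositor's sequence (8,508 nt) and the repository's sequencing result (8,470 nt) carry the same features in the same order. They differ mainly in the β-actin promoter, which is annotated only as a fragment in the shorter record. The depositor notes that the plasmid is meant to be used with a companion construct, pZNF41-donor, which suggests Cas9 cleavage at ZNF41 paired with donor-templated editing. The record does not describe the nature of that edit.
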