Addgene plasmid #112471: pZNF41.1.0-gDNA
Purpose: CRISPR plasmid for expression of Cas9 and gRNA targeting human transcription factor ZNF41
Depositing lab: Kevin White. Depositing organization: University of Chicago.
Backbone
  Vector backbone: pX330
  Backbone manufacturer: Zhang lab (Addgene plasmid ID: 42230)
  Vector type: Mammalian Expression, CRISPR
Growth in bacteria
  Bacterial resistance: Ampicillin, 100 μg/mL
  Growth temperature: 37°C
  Growth strain: DH5alpha
  Copy number: High Copy
Gene/Insert
  Gene/Insert name: ZNF41
  gRNA/shRNA sequence: GTGAAGACTTTCTCAGTCAC TGG
  Species: H. sapiens (human)
  Entrez Gene: ZNF41 (a.k.a. MRX89, MGC8941)
  Cloning method: Restriction Enzyme; 5′ cloning site BbsI (destroyed during cloning); 3′ cloning site BbsI (destroyed during cloning)
  Sequencing primers: 5′ hU6-F (5'-GAGGGCCTATTTCCCATGATT-3')
Terms and licenses: Academic/Nonprofit Terms; Industry Terms: Not Available to Industry
Depositor comments: gRNA sequence listed includes 20 nucleotide target sequence, followed by the uncloned PAM sequence. The PAM sequence is not present in the plasmid. Use with plasmid pZNF41-donor.
How to cite: pZNF41.1.0-gDNA was a gift from Kevin White (Addgene plasmid # 112471 ; http://n2t.net/addgene:112471 ; RRID:Addgene_112471)
